Addgene plasmid #184695: pKLV2-EF1a-GFP ArgSen
Purpose: Lentiviral transfer plasmid for expression of GFP ArgSen
Depositing lab: Brian Van Tine. Depositing organization: Washington University in Saint Louis. Publication: Intracellular arginine-dependent translation sensor reveals the dynamics of arginine starvation response and resistance in ASS1-negative cells. Rogers LC, Zhou J, Baker A, Schutt CR, Panda PK, Van Tine BA. Cancer Metab. 2021 Jan 21;9(1):4. doi: 10.1186/s40170-021-00238-9. PubMed 33478587.
Backbone
  Vector backbone: pKLV2-EF1a-BsdCas9-W
  Backbone manufacturer: Addgene
  Backbone size w/o insert (bp): 7953
  Vector type: Mammalian Expression, Lentiviral
Growth in bacteria
  Bacterial resistance: Ampicillin, 100 μg/mL
  Growth temperature: 37°C
  Growth strain: NEB Stable
  Copy number: High Copy
Gene/Insert
  Gene/Insert name: GFP ArgSen
  Species: Synthetic
  Insert size (bp): 1524
  Promoter: EF1a
  Cloning method: Restriction Enzyme; 5′ cloning site AscI (not destroyed); 3′ cloning site NotI (not destroyed)
  Sequencing primers: 5′ TCAAGCCTCAGACAGTGGTTC; 3′ CATAGCGTAAAAGGAGCAAC
Terms and licenses: Academic/Nonprofit Terms; Industry Terms: Not Available to Industry
How to cite: pKLV2-EF1a-GFP ArgSen was a gift from Brian Van Tine (Addgene plasmid # 184695 ; http://n2t.net/addgene:184695 ; RRID:Addgene_184695)
