[The description below was written by a language model from this plasmid's Addgene catalogue record and pLannotate feature annotations shown in this document.]
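Description:
pKLV2-EF1a-GFP ArgSen is a lentiviral transfer plasmid for mammalian expression, built on the pKLV2-EF1a-BsdCas9-W backbone, with the synthetic "GFP ArgSen" insert of about 1.5 kb cloned between AscI and NotI sites that both remain intact. In bacteria it is maintained through a high-copy ColE1/pUC-type origin and selected with ampicillin via the β-lactamase gene. An f1 origin and remnants of a lac/T7/T3 cloning region are also present in the backbone.

The viral portion follows a third-generation layout. A CMV enhancer/promoter drives transcription of the genomic RNA from a truncated HIV-1 5' LTR, followed by the Ψ packaging signal with a gag fragment, the Rev response element for Rev-dependent nuclear export, and the cPPT/CTS. Downstream, the human EF-1α core promoter with its intron A drives the payload. A WPRE after the coding region enhances transcript expression, and a truncated 3' LTR and bGH polyadenylation signal close the unit. No mammalian selection marker is annotated, so transduced cells would presumably be identified by fluorescence.

The annotated open reading frame region consists of short segments matched by similarity to human TYMS, measles virus P/V phosphoprotein and rat Rad23b, placed upstream of a full EGFP coding sequence. The record does not explain the design of these leading segments. The associated publication title describes an intracellular arginine-dependent translation sensor, so EGFP output presumably reports arginine availability for translation. The construct is intended for expressing this sensor in transduced cells, and the publication applies it to arginine starvation response and resistance in ASS1-negative cells.
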