Features (pLannotate 1.2.2; 29 found; start..end, strand, type, name):
     30..458     -  rep_origin     f1 ori (sequence partly withheld): f1 bacteriophage origin of replication; arrow indicates direction of (+) strand synthesis
    463..618     -  CDS            lacZα (fragment): LacZα fragment of β-galactosidase; lacZ fragment
    626..644     +  promoter       T7 promoter: promoter for bacteriophage T7 RNA polymerase
    658..958     +  enhancer       CMV enhancer: human cytomegalovirus immediate early enhancer
    959..1158    +  promoter       CMV promoter: human cytomegalovirus (CMV) immediate early promoter
   1176..1356    +  LTR            5' LTR (truncated): truncated 5' long terminal repeat (LTR) from HIV-1
   1403..1528    +  misc_feature   HIV-1 Ψ: packaging signal of human immunodeficiency virus type 1
   1512..1850    +  CDS            HIV-1 gag (fragment): gag protein from human immunodeficiency virus 1; gag
   2027..2260    +  misc_feature   RRE: The Rev response element (RRE) of HIV-1 allows for Rev-dependent mRNA export from the nucleus to the cytoplasm.
   2637..2737    +  CDS            Rev (fragment): human immunodeficiency virus 1 (HIV-1) Rev protein; rev; enhances nuclear export of unspliced and incompletely spliced viral mRNAs
   2787..2904    +  misc_feature   cPPT/CTS: central polypurine tract and central termination sequence of HIV-1
   3394..3605    +  promoter       EF-1α core promoter: core promoter for human elongation factor EF-1α
   3606..4548    +  intron         EF-1α intron A: intron upstream of the start codon of human EF-1α
   4582..4671    +  CDS            TYMS (fragment): TYSY_HUMAN - Also known as TS. Experimental evidence at protein level: Swiss-Prot protein existence level 1. Contributes to the de novo mitochondrial thymidylate biosynthesis pathway. From Homo sapiens (Human).
   4666..4914    +  CDS            P/V (fragment): PHOSP_MEASE - Experimental evidence at protein level: Swiss-Prot protein existence level 1. Essential component of the RNA polymerase and the nascent chain assembly complex. Also required during RNA synthesis. From Measles virus (strain Edmonston) (MeV) (Subacute sclerose panencephalitis virus).
   4927..5172    +  CDS            Rad23b (fragment): RD23B_RAT - Experimental evidence at protein level: Swiss-Prot protein existence level 1. The XPC complex is proposed to represent the first factor bound at the sites of DNA damage and together with other core recognition factors, Xpa, RPA and the TFIIH complex, is part of the pre-incision (or initial recognition) complex. The XPC complex recognizes a wide spectrum of damaged DNA characterized by distortions of the DNA helix such as single-stranded loops, mismatched bubbles or single-stranded overhangs. The orientation of XPC complex binding appears to be crucial for inducing a productive NER.
   5347..6063    +  CDS            EGFP: EGFP is a basic (constitutively fluorescent) green fluorescent protein published in 1996, derived from Aequorea victoria. It is reported to be a rapidly-maturing weak dimer with moderate acid sensitivity.
   6096..6682    +  misc_feature   WPRE: woodchuck hepatitis virus posttranscriptional regulatory element
   6676..6822    +  CDS            nef (fragment): NEF_HV1LA - Experimental evidence at protein level: Swiss-Prot protein existence level 1. Extracellular Nef protein targets CD4(+) T-lymphocytes for apoptosis by interacting with CXCR4 surface receptors. From Human immunodeficiency virus type 1 group M subtype B (isolate Lai) (HIV-1).
   6830..7008    +  LTR            5' LTR (truncated): truncated 5' long terminal repeat (LTR) from HIV-1
   7034..7145    +  polyA_signal   bGH poly(A) signal: bovine growth hormone polyadenylation signal
   7284..7302    -  promoter       T3 promoter: promoter for bacteriophage T3 RNA polymerase
   7347..7363    -  protein_bind   lac operator: The lac repressor binds to the lac operator to inhibit transcription in E. coli. This inhibition can be relieved by adding lactose or isopropyl-β-D-thiogalactopyranoside (IPTG). lac repressor encoded by lacI
   7371..7401    -  promoter       lac promoter: promoter for the E. coli lac operon
   7416..7437    -  protein_bind   CAP binding site: CAP binding activates transcription in the presence of cAMP. E. coli catabolite activator protein
   7450..7542    -  CDS            lacI (fragment): lac repressor; lacI; The lac repressor binds to the lac operator to inhibit transcription in E. coli. This inhibition can be relieved by adding lactose or isopropyl-β-D-thiogalactopyranoside (IPTG).
   7725..8313    -  rep_origin     ori: high-copy-number ColE1/pMB1/pBR322/pUC origin of replication
   8484..9344    -  CDS            AmpR: β-lactamase; bla; confers resistance to ampicillin, carbenicillin, and related antibiotics
   9345..9449    -  promoter       AmpR promoter: bla
>Addgene plasmid #184695 | pKLV2-EF1a-GFP ArgSen | addgene full sequence | sequence record 363205 | Addgene NGS Result
CTAAATTGTAAGCGTTAATATTTTGTTAAAATTCGCGTTAAATTTTTGTTAAATCAGCTCATTTTTTAAC
CAATAGGCCGAAATCGGCAAAATCCCTTATAAATCAAAAGAATAGACCGAGATAGGGT
[37 nt withheld, positions 129-165]
AAAGAACGTGGACTCCAACGTCAAAGG
[49 nt withheld, positions 193-241]
T
[91 nt withheld, positions 243-333]
G
[124 nt withheld, positions 335-458]
CCCATTCGCCATTCAGGCTGCGCAACTGTTGGGAAGGGCGATCGGTGCGGGCCTCTTCGCTATTACGCCA
GCTGGCGAAAGGGGGATGTGCTGCAAGGCGATTAAGTTGGGTAACGCCAGGGTTTTCCCAGTCACGACGT
TGTAAAACGACGGCCAGTGAGCGCGCGTAATACGACTCACTATAGGGCGAATTGACTAGTACATAACTTA
CGGTAAATGGCCCGCCTGGCTGACCGCCCAACGACCCCCGCCCATTGACGTCAATAATGACGTATGTTCC
CATAGTAACGCCAATAGGGACTTTCCATTGACGTCAATGGGTGGAGTATTTACGGTAAACTGCCCACTTG
GCAGTACATCAAGTGTATCATATGCCAAGTACGCCCCCTATTGACGTCAATGACGGTAAATGGCCCGCCT
GGCATTATGCCCAGTACATGACCTTATGGGACTTTCCTACTTGGCAGTACATCTACGTATTAGTCATCGC
TATTACCATGGTGATGCGGTTTTGGCAGTACATCAATGGGCGTGGATAGCGGTTTGACTCACGGGGATTT
CCAAGTCTCCACCCCATTGACGTCAATGGGAGTTTGTTTTGGCACCAAAATCAACGGGACTTTCCAAAAT
GTCGTAACAACTCCGCCCCATTGACGCAAATGGGCGGTAGGCGTGTACGGTGGGAGGTCTATATAAGCAG
CGCGTTTTGCCTGTACTGGGTCTCTCTGGTTAGACCAGATCTGAGCCTGGGAGCTCTCTGGCTAACTAGG
GAACCCACTGCTTAAGCCTCAATAAAGCTTGCCTTGAGTGCTTCAAGTAGTGTGTGCCCGTCTGTTGTGT
GACTCTGGTAACTAGAGATCCCTCAGACCCTTTTAGTCAGTGTGGAAAATCTCTAGCAGTGGCGCCCGAA
CAGGGACTTGAAAGCGAAAGGGAAACCAGAGGAGCTCTCTCGACGCAGGACTCGGCTTGCTGAAGCGCGC
ACGGCAAGAGGCGAGGGGCGGCGACTGGTGAGTACGCCAAAAATTTTGACTAGCGGAGGCTAGAAGGAGA
GAGATGGGTGCGAGAGCGTCAGTATTAAGCGGGGGAGAATTAGATCGCGATGGGAAAAAATTCGGTTAAG
GCCAGGGGGAAAGAAAAAATATAAATTAAAACATATAGTATGGGCAAGCAGGGAGCTAGAACGATTCGCA
GTTAATCCTGGCCTGTTAGAAACATCAGAAGGCTGTAGACAAATACTGGGACAGCTACAACCATCCCTTC
AGACAGGATCAGAAGAACTTAGATCATTATATAATACAGTAGCAACCCTCTATTGTGTGCATCAAAGGAT
AGAGATAAAAGACACCAAGGAAGCTTTAGACAAGATAGAGGAAGAGCAAAACAAAAGTAAGACCACCGCA
CAGCAAGCGGCCGGCCGCGCTGATCTTCAGACCTGGAGGAGGAGATATGAGGGACAATTGGAGAAGTGAA
TTATATAAATATAAAGTAGTAAAAATTGAACCATTAGGAGTAGCACCCACCAAGGCAAAGAGAAGAGTGG
TGCAGAGAGAAAAAAGAGCAGTGGGAATAGGAGCTTTGTTCCTTGGGTTCTTGGGAGCAGCAGGAAGCAC
TATGGGCGCAGCGTCAATGACGCTGACGGTACAGGCCAGACAATTATTGTCTGGTATAGTGCAGCAGCAG
AACAATTTGCTGAGGGCTATTGAGGCGCAACAGCATCTGTTGCAACTCACAGTCTGGGGCATCAAGCAGC
TCCAGGCAAGAATCCTGGCTGTGGAAAGATACCTAAAGGATCAACAGCTCCTGGGGATTTGGGGTTGCTC
TGGAAAACTCATTTGCACCACTGCTGTGCCTTGGAATGCTAGTTGGAGTAATAAATCTCTGGAACAGATT
TGGAATCACACGACCTGGATGGAGTGGGACAGAGAAATTAACAATTACACAAGCTTAATACACTCCTTAA
TTGAAGAATCGCAAAACCAGCAAGAAAAGAATGAACAAGAATTATTGGAATTAGATAAATGGGCAAGTTT
GTGGAATTGGTTTAACATAACAAATTGGCTGTGGTATATAAAATTATTCATAATGATAGTAGGAGGCTTG
GTAGGTTTAAGAATAGTTTTTGCTGTACTTTCTATAGTGAATAGAGTTAGGCAGGGATATTCACCATTAT
CGTTTCAGACCCACCTCCCAACCCCGAGGGGACCCGACAGGCCCGAAGGAATAGAAGAAGAAGGTGGAGA
GAGAGACAGAGACAGATCCATTCGATTAGTGAACGGATCGGCACTGCGTGCGCCAATTCTGCAGACAAAT
GGCAGTATTCATCCACAATTTTAAAAGAAAAGGGGGGATTGGGGGGTACAGTGCAGGGGAAAGAATAGTA
GACATAATAGCAACAGACATACAAACTAAAGAATTACAAAAACAAATTACAAAAATTCAAAATTTTCGGG
TTTATTACAGGGACAGCAGAGATCCAGTTTGGTTAGTACCGGGCCCTACGCGTGAGGGGCGCGGAAGCCG
GGGCGGAGGAGGAGCCAACCCCGGGCTGGGCTGAGACCCGCAGAGGAAGACGCTCTAGGGATTTGTCCCG
GACTAGCGAGATGGCAAGGCTGAGGACGGGAGGCTGATTGAGAGGCGAAGGTACACCCTAATCTCAATAC
AACCTTTGGAGCTAAGCCAGCAATGGTAGAGGGAAGATTCTGCACGTCCCTTCCAGGCGGCCTCCCCGTC
ACCACCCCCCCCAACCCGCCCCGACCGGAGCTGAGAGTAATTCATACAAAAGGACTCGCCCCTGCCTTGG
GGAATCCCAGGGACCGTCGTTAAACTCCCACTAACGTAGAACCCAGAGATCGCTGCGTTCCCGCCCCCTC
ACCCGCCCGCTCTCGTCATCACTGAGGTGGAGAAGAGCATGCGTGAGGCTCCGGTGCCCGTCAGTGGGCA
GAGCGCACATCGCCCACAGTCCCCGAGAAGTTGGGGGGAGGGGTCGGCAATTGAACCGGTGCCTAGAGAA
AGTGGCGCGGGGTAAACTGGGAAAGTGATGTCGTGTACTGGCTCCGCCTTTTTCCCGAGGGTGGGGGAGA
ACCGTATATAAGTGCAGTAGTCGCCGTGAACGTTCTTTTTCGCAACGGGTTTGCCGCCAGAACACAGGTA
AGTGCCGTGTGTGGTTCCCGCGGGCCTGGCCTCTTTACGGGTTATGGCCCTTGCGTGCCTTGAATTACTT
CCACGCCCCTGGCTGCAGTACGTGATTCTTGATCCCGAGCTTCGGGTTGGAAGTGGGTGGGAGAGTTCGA
GGCCTTGCGCTTAAGGAGCCCCTTCGCCTCGTGCTTGAGTTGAGGCCTGGCCTGGGCGCTGGGGCCGCCG
CGTGCGAATCTGGTGGCACCTTCGCGCCTGTCTCGCTGCTTTCGATAAGTCTCTAGCCATTTAAAATTTT
TGATGACCTGCTGCGACGCTTTTTTTCTGGCAAGATAGTCTTGTAAATGCGGGCCAAGATCTGCACACTG
GTATTTCGGTTTTTGGGGCCGCGGGCGGCGACGGGGCCCGTGCGTCCCAGCGCACATGTTCGGCGAGGCG
GGGCCTGCGAGCGCGGCCACCGAGAATCGGACGGGGGTAGTCTCAAGCTGGCCGGCCTGCTCTGGTGCCT
GGCCTCGCGCCGCCGTGTATCGCCCCGCCCTGGGCGGCAAGGCTGGCCCGGTCGGCACCAGTTGCGTGAG
CGGAAAGATGGCCGCTTCCCGGCCCTGCTGCAGGGAGCTCAAAATGGAGGACGCGGCGCTCGGGAGAGCG
GGCGGGTGAGTCACCCACACAAAGGAAAAGGGCCTTTCCGTCCTCAGCCGTCGCTTCATGTGACTCCACG
GAGTACCGGGCGCCGTCCAGGCACCTCGATTAGTTCTCGAGCTTTTGGAGTACGTCGTCTTTAGGTTGGG
GGGAGGGGTTTTATGCGATGGAGTTTCCCCACACTGAGTGGGTGGAGACTGAAGTTAGGCCAGCTTGGCA
CTTGATGTAATTCTCCTTGGAATTTGCCCTTTTTGAGTTTGGATCTTGGTTCATTCTCAAGCCTCAGACA
GTGGTTCAAAGTTTTTTTCTTCCATTTCAGGTGTCGTGGAAGCTTGGCGCGCCCACCATGGCGCCTGTTG
CTGGGTCCGAACTCCCCCGACGCCCTCTCCCTCCAGCGGCGCAGGAAAGGGACGCAGAACCTCGCCCCCC
CCACGGGGGACTTGGTAAGGACCCCAATGATCCCACAGCTGACGTAGAGATCAACCCGGACTTGAAACCG
ATAATCGGGCGAGACAGCGGAAGGGCGTTGGCGGAAGTCCTGAAAAAACCAGTGGCTTCCCGACAGCTTC
AAGGCATGACCAATGGGCGAACGTCTTCAAGGGGACAACTGCTGAAAGAGTTTCAGCTGAAACCAATTGG
AAAGAAGATGAGCTCCGCTGTTGGCTTTGTGCCCGATACCGGCCCTATGCATGCTAGCATGCAAGTTACT
TTGAAAACTCTCCAGCAACAGACCTTTAAGATAGATATAGATCCAGAGGAAACAGTAAAGGCGTTGAAAG
AAAAAATTGAAAGTGAGAAAGGCAAAGACGCTTTTCCAGTTGCTGGGCAGAAACTCATATACGCCGGAAA
GATCCTCAACGACGACACGGCTTTGAAAGAGTATAAAATAGACGAGAAGAATTTCGTGGTCGTCATGGTG
ACAAAGCCGAAAGCATTCGAATCTAGAGGATCAGCGGGTTCAGCGGCAGGTAGCGGCGAGTTCCGCGAAA
GGTGCCGGCCACGGGACCGCTATAGGCCACGCGAAAGATGCAGGTGTAGGGACCGGATGCGGGCGAGGGA
GCGGACGAGACAACGGGACAGGTGTAGGTCACGAGAGAGGGAATTCGTCGACGGATCCATGGTGAGCAAG
GGCGAGGAGCTGTTCACCGGGGTGGTGCCCATCCTGGTCGAGCTGGACGGCGACGTAAACGGCCACAAGT
TCAGCGTGTCCGGCGAGGGCGAGGGCGATGCCACCTACGGCAAGCTGACCCTGAAGTTCATCTGCACCAC
CGGCAAGCTGCCCGTGCCCTGGCCCACCCTCGTGACCACCCTGACCTACGGCGTGCAGTGCTTCAGCCGC
TACCCCGACCACATGAAGCAGCACGACTTCTTCAAGTCCGCCATGCCCGAAGGCTACGTCCAGGAGCGCA
CCATCTTCTTCAAGGACGACGGCAACTACAAGACCCGCGCCGAGGTGAAGTTCGAGGGCGACACCCTGGT
GAACCGCATCGAGCTGAAGGGCATCGACTTCAAGGAGGACGGCAACATCCTGGGGCACAAGCTGGAGTAC
AACTACAACAGCCACAACGTCTATATCATGGCCGACAAGCAGAAGAACGGCATCAAGGTGAACTTCAAGA
TCCGCCACAACATCGAGGACGGCAGCGTGCAGCTCGCCGACCACTACCAGCAGAACACCCCCATCGGCGA
CGGCCCCGTGCTGCTGCCCGACAACCACTACCTGAGCACCCAGTCCGCCCTGAGCAAAGACCCCAACGAG
AAGCGCGATCACATGGTCCTGCTGGAGTTCGTGACCGCCGCCGGGATCACTCTCGGCATGGACGAGCTGT
ACAAGCCAAAGAAGAAGCGTAAGGTATAAGCGGCCGCTCAACCTCTGGATTACAAAATTTGTGAAAGATT
GACTGGTATTCTTAACTATGTTGCTCCTTTTACGCTATGTGGATACGCTGCTTTAATGCCTTTGTATCAT
GCTATTGCTTCCCGTATGGCTTTCATTTTCTCCTCCTTGTATAAATCCTGGTTGCTGTCTCTTTATGAGG
AGTTGTGGCCCGTTGTCAGGCAACGTGGCGTGGTGTGCACTGTGTTTGCTGACGCAACCCCCACTGGTTG
GGGCATTGCCACCACCTGTCAGCTCCTTTCCGGGACTTTCGCTTTCCCCCTCCCTATTGCCACGGCGGAA
CTCATCGCCGCCTGCCTTGCCCGCTGCTGGACAGGGGCTCGGCTGTTGGGCACTGACAATTCCGTGGTGT
TGTCGGGGAAATCATCGTCCTTTCCTTGGCTGCTCGCCTGTGTTGCCACCTGGATTCTGCGCGGGACGTC
CTTCTGCTACGTCCCTTCGGCCCTCAATCCAGCGGACCTTCCTTCCCGCGGCCTGCTGCCGGCTCTGCGG
CCTCTTCCGCGTCTTCGCCTTCGCCCTCAGACGAGTCGGATCTCCCTTTGGGCCGCCTCCCCGCAGGTAC
CTTTAAGACCAATGACTTACAAGGCAGCTGTAGATCTTAGCCACTTTTTAAAAGAAAAGGGGGGACTGGA
AGGGCTAATTCACTCCCAAAGAAGTCAAGATCTGCTTTTTGCCTGTACTGGGTCTCTCTGGTTAGACCAG
AGTCTCTCTGGTTAGACCAGATCTGAGCCTGGGAGCTCTCTGGCTAACTAGGGAACCCACTGCTTAAGCC
TCAATAAAGCTTGCCTTGAGTGCTTCAAGTAGTGTGTGCCCGTCTGTTGTGTGACTCTGGTAACTAGAGA
TCCCTCAGACCCTTTTAGTCAGTGTGGAAAATCTCTAGCAGTTTAAACCCGCTGATCAGCCTCGACTGTG
CCTTCTAGTTGCCAGCCATCTGTTGTTTGCCCCTCCCCCGTGCCTTCCTTGACCCTGGAAGGTGCCACTC
CCACTGTCCTTTCCTAATAAAATGAGGAAATTGCATCGCATTGTCTGAGTAGGTGTCATTCTATTCTGGG
GGGTGGGGTGGGGCAGGACAGCAAGGGGGAGGATTGGGAAGTCAATAGCAGGCATGCTGGGGATGCGGTG
GGCTCTATGGGCGGCCGTTAATTAAGCTTTTGTTCCCTTTAGTGAGGGTTAATTGCGCGCTTGGCGTAAT
CATGGTCATAGCTGTTTCCTGTGTGAAATTGTTATCCGCTCACAATTCCACACAACATACGAGCCGGGAG
CATAAAGTGTAAAGCCTGGGGTGCCTAATGAGTGAGCTAACTCACATTAATTGCGTTGCGCTCACTGCCC
GCTTTCCAGTCGGGAAACCTGTCGTGCCAGCTGCATTAATGAATCGGCCAACGCGCGGGGAGAGGCGGTT
TGCGTATTGGGCGCTCTTCCGCTTCCTCGCTCACTGACTCGCTGCGCTCGGTCGTTCGGCTGCGGCGAGC
GGTATCAGCTCACTCAAAGGCGGTAATACGGTTATCCACAGAATCAGGGGATAACGCAGGAAAGAACATG
TGAGCAAAAGGCCAGCAAAAGGCCAGGAACCGTAAAAAGGCCGCGTTGCTGGCGTTTTTCCATAGGCTCC
GCCCCCCTGACGAGCATCACAAAAATCGACGCTCAAGTCAGAGGTGGCGAAACCCGACAGGACTATAAAG
ATACCAGGCGTTTCCCCCTGGAAGCTCCCTCGTGCGCTCTCCTGTTCCGACCCTGCCGCTTACCGGATAC
CTGTCCGCCTTTCTCCCTTCGGGAAGCGTGGCGCTTTCTCATAGCTCACGCTGTAGGTATCTCAGTTCGG
TGTAGGTCGTTCGCTCCAAGCTGGGCTGTGTGCACGAACCCCCCGTTCAGCCCGACCGCTGCGCCTTATC
CGGTAACTATCGTCTTGAGTCCAACCCGGTAAGACACGACTTATCGCCACTGGCAGCAGCCACTGGTAAC
AGGATTAGCAGAGCGAGGTATGTAGGCGGTGCTACAGAGTTCTTGAAGTGGTGGCCTAACTACGGCTACA
CTAGAAGAACAGTATTTGGTATCTGCGCTCTGCTGAAGCCAGTTACCTTCGGAAAAAGAGTTGGTAGCTC
TTGATCCGGCAAACAAACCACCGCTGGTAGCGGTGGTTTTTTTGTTTGCAAGCAGCAGATTACGCGCAGA
AAAAAAGGATCTCAAGAAGATCCTTTGATCTTTTCTACGGGGTCTGACGCTCAGTGGAACGAAAACTCAC
GTTAAGGGATTTTGGTCATGAGATTATCAAAAAGGATCTTCACCTAGATCCTTTTAAATTAAAAATGAAG
TTTTAAATCAATCTAAAGTATATATGAGTAAACTTGGTCTGACAGTTACCAATGCTTAATCAGTGAGGCA
CCTATCTCAGCGATCTGTCTATTTCGTTCATCCATAGTTGCCTGACTCCCCGTCGTGTAGATAACTACGA
TACGGGAGGGCTTACCATCTGGCCCCAGTGCTGCAATGATACCGCGAGACCCACGCTCACCGGCTCCAGA
TTTATCAGCAATAAACCAGCCAGCCGGAAGGGCCGAGCGCAGAAGTGGTCCTGCAACTTTATCCGCCTCC
ATCCAGTCTATTAATTGTTGCCGGGAAGCTAGAGTAAGTAGTTCGCCAGTTAATAGTTTGCGCAACGTTG
TTGCCATTGCTACAGGCATCGTGGTGTCACGCTCGTCGTTTGGTATGGCTTCATTCAGCTCCGGTTCCCA
ACGATCAAGGCGAGTTACATGATCCCCCATGTTGTGCAAAAAAGCGGTTAGCTCCTTCGGTCCTCCGATC
GTTGTCAGAAGTAAGTTGGCCGCAGTGTTATCACTCATGGTTATGGCAGCACTGCATAATTCTCTTACTG
TCATGCCATCCGTAAGATGCTTTTCTGTGACTGGTGAGTACTCAACCAAGTCATTCTGAGAATAGTGTAT
GCGGCGACCGAGTTGCTCTTGCCCGGCGTCAATACGGGATAATACCGCGCCACATAGCAGAACTTTAAAA
GTGCTCATCATTGGAAAACGTTCTTCGGGGCGAAAACTCTCAAGGATCTTACCGCTGTTGAGATCCAGTT
CGATGTAACCCACTCGTGCACCCAACTGATCTTCAGCATCTTTTACTTTCACCAGCGTTTCTGGGTGAGC
AAAAACAGGAAGGCAAAATGCCGCAAAAAAGGGAATAAGGGCGACACGGAAATGTTGAATACTCATACTC
TTCCTTTTTCAATATTATTGAAGCATTTATCAGGGTTATTGTCTCATGAGCGGATACATATTTGAATGTA
TTTAGAAAAATAAACAAATAGGGGTTCCGCGCACATTTCCCCGAAAAGTGCCAC
